>Addgene plasmid #174099 | pDule-Acd82 | addgene full sequence | sequence record 345716 | Addgene NGS Result
GAACGTATGGGCATTAACAACGACACCGAACTGAGCAAACAAATTTTCCGCGTGGATAAAAACCTGTGCC
TGCGTCCGATGCTGGCCCCGACCCTGTATAACTATCTGCGTAAACTGGATCGTATTCTGCCGGGTCCGAT
CAAAATTTTTGAAGTGGGCCCGTGCTATCGCAAAGAAAGCGATGGCAAAGAACACCTGGAAGAATTCACC
ATGGTTTCGTTTGGGCAAATGGGCAGCGGCTGCACCCGTGAAAACCTGGAAGCGCTGATCAAAGAATTCC
TGGATTATCTGGAAATCGACTTCGAAATTGTGGGCGATAGCTGCATGGTGTATGGCGATACCCTGGATAT
TATGCATGGCGATCTGGAACTGAGCAGCGCGGCTGTGGGTCCGGTTAGCCTGGATCGTGAATGGGGCATT
GATAAACCGACTATTGGCGCGGGTTTTGGCCTGGAACGTCTGCTGAAAGTGATGCATGGCTTCAAAAACA
TTAAACGTGCGAGCCGTAGCGAAAGCTACTATAACGGCATTAGCACGAACCTGTAACTGCAGTTTCAAAC
GCTAAATTGCCTGATGCGCTACGCTTATCAGGCTACATGATCTCTGCAATATATTGAGTTTGCGTGCTTT
TGTAGGCCGGATAAGGCGTTCACGCCGCATCCGGCAGGAAACAGCAAACAATCCAAAACGCCGCGTTCAG
CGGCGTTTTTTCTGCGTTTCTTCGCGAATTAATTCCGCTCTCGAGCGAAGCTTGGGCCCGAACAAAAACT
CATCTCAGAAGAGGATCTGAATAGCGCCGTCGACCATCATCATCATCATCATTGAGTTTAAACGGTCTCC
AGCTTGGCTGTTTTGGCGGATGAGAGAAGATTTTCAGCCTGATACAGATTAAATCAGAACGCAGAAGCGG
TCTGATAAAACAGAATTTGCCTGGCGGCAGTAGCGCGGTGGTCCCACCTGACCCCATGCCGAACTCAGAA
GTGAAACGCCGTAGCGCCGATGGTAGTGTGGGGTCTCCCCATGCGAGAGTAGGGAACTGCCAGGCATCAA
ATAAAACGAAAGGCTCAGTCGAAAGACTGGGCCTTTCGTTTTATCTGTTGTTTGTCGGTGAACGCTCTCC
TGAGTAGGACAAATCCGCCGGGAGCTGTCCCTCCTGTTCAGCTACTGACGGGGTGGTGCGTAACGGCAAA
AGCACCGCCGGACATCAGCGCTAGCGGAGTGTATACTGGCTTACTATGTTGGCACTGATGAGGGTGTCAG
TGAAGTGCTTCATGTGGCAGGAGAAAAAAGGCTGCACCGGTGCGTCAGCAGAATATGTGATACAGGATAT
ATTCCGCTTCCTCGCTCACTGACTCGCTACGCTCGGTCGTTCGACTGCGGCGAGCGGAAATGGCTTACGA
ACGGGGCGGAGATTTCCTGGAAGATGCCAGGAAGATACTTAACAGGGAAGTGAGAGGGCCGCGGCAAAGC
CGTTTTTCCATAGGCTCCGCCCCCCTGACAAGCATCACGAAATCTGACGCTCAAATCAGTGGTGGCGAAA
CCCGACAGGACTATAAAGATACCAGGCGTTTCCCCCTGGCGGCTCCCTCGTGCGCTCTCCTGTTCCTGCC
TTTCGGTTTACCGGTGTCATTCCGCTGTTATGGCCGCGTTTGTCTCATTCCACGCCTGACACTCAGTTCC
GGGTAGGCAGTTCGCTCCAAGCTGGACTGTATGCACGAACCCCCCGTTCAGTCCGACCGCTGCGCCTTAT
CCGGTAACTATCGTCTTGAGTCCAACCCGGAAAGACATGCAAAAGCACCACTGGCAGCAGCCACTGGTAA
TTGATTTAGAGGAGTTAGTCTTGAAGTCATGCGCCGGTTAAGGCTAAACTGAAAGGACAAGTTTTGGTGA
CTGCGCTCCTCCAAGCCAGTTACCTCGGTTCAAAGAGTTGGTAGCTCAGAGAACCTTCGAAAAACCGCCC
TGCAAGGCGGTTTTTTCGTTTTCAGAGCAAGAGTTTACGCGCAGACCAAAACGATCTCAAGAAGATCATC
TTATTAATCAGATAAAATATTTCTAGATTTCAGTGCAATTTATCTCTTCAAATGTAGCACCTGAAGTCAG
CCCCATACGATATAAGTTGTAATTCTCATGTTTGACAGCTTATCATCGATAAGCTTTAATGCGGTAGTTT
ATCACAGTTAAATTGCTAACGCAGTCAGGCACCGTGTATGAAATCTAACAATGCGCTCATCGTCATCCTC
GGCACCGTCACCCTGGATGCTGTAGGCATAGGCTTGGTTATGCCGGTACTGCCGGGCCTCTTGCGGGATA
TCGTCCATTCCGACAGCATCGCCAGTCACTATGGCGTGCTGCTAGCGCTATATGCGTTGATGCAATTTCT
ATGCGCACCCGTTCTCGGAGCACTGTCCGACCGCTTTGGCCGCCGCCCAGTCCTGCTCGCTTCGCTACTT
GGAGCCACTATCGACTACGCGATCATGGCGACCACACCCGTCCTGTGGATCCTCTACGCCGGACGCATCG
TGGCCGGCATCACCGGCGCCACAGGTGCGGTTGCTGGCGCCTATATCGCCGACATCACCGATGGGGAAGA
TCGGGCTCGCCACTTCGGGCTCATGAGCGCTTGTTTCGGCGTGGGTATGGTGGCAGGCCCCGTGGCCGGG
GGACTGTTGGGCGCCATCTCCTTGCATGCACCATTCCTTGCGGCGGCGGTGCTCAACGGCCTCAACCTAC
TACTGGGCTGCTTCCTAATGCAGGAGTCGCATAAGGGAGAGCGTCGACCGATGCCCTTGAGAGCCTTCAA
CCCAGTCAGCTCCTTCCGGTGGGCGCGGGGCATGACTATCGTCGCCGCACTTATGACTGTCTTCTTTATC
ATGCAACTCGTAGGACAGGTGCCGGCAGCGCTCTGGGTCATTTTCGGCGAGGACCGCTTTCGCTGGAGCG
CGACGATGATCGGCCTGTCGCTTGCGGTATTCGGAATCTTGCACGCCCTCGCTCAAGCCTTCGTCACTGG
TCCCGCCACCAAACGTTTCGGCGAGAAGCAGGCCATTATCGCCGGCATGGCGGCCGACGCGCTGGGCTAC
GTCTTGCTGGCGTTCGCGACGCGAGGCTGGATGGCCTTCCCCATTATGATTCTTCTCGCTTCCGGCGGCA
TCGGGATGCCCGCGTTGCAGGCCATGCTGTCCAGGCAGGTAGATGACGACCATCAGGGACAGCTTCAAGG
ATCGCTCGCGGCTCTTACCAGCCTAACTTCGATCATTGGACCGCTGATCGTCACGGCGATTTATGCCGCC
TCGGCGAGCACATGGAACGGGTTGGCATGGATTGTAGGCGCCGCCCTATACCTTGTCTGCCTCCCCGCGT
TGCGTCGCGGTGCATGGAGCCGGGCCACCTCGACCTGAATGGAAGCCGGCGGCACCTCGCTAACGGATTC
ACCACTCCAAGAATTGGAGCCAATCAATTCTTGCGGAGAACTGTGAATGCGCAAACCAACCCTTGGCAGA
ACATATCCATCGCGTCCGCCATCTCCAGCAGCCGCACGCGGCGCATCTCGGGCTCCTTGCATGCACCATT
CCTTGCGGCGGCGGTGCTCAACGGCCTCAACCTACTACTGGGCTGCTTCCTAATGCAGGAGTCGCATAAG
GGAGAGCGTCTGGCGAAAGGGGGATGTGCTGCAAGGCGATTAAGTTGGGTAACGCCAGGGTTTTCCCAGT
CACGACGTTGTAAAACGACGGCCAGTGCCAAGCTTAAAAAAAATCCTTAGCTTTCGCTAAGATCTGCAGT
GGCGGAAACCCCGGGAATCTAACCCGGCTGAACGGATTTAGAGTCCATTCGATCTACATGATCAGGTTCC
CGCGGCCGCGAATTCAGCGTTACAAGTATTACACAAAGTTTTTTATGTTGAGAATATTTTTTTGATGGGG
CGCCACTTATTTTTGATCGTTCGCTCAAAGAAGCGGCGCCAGGGTTGTTTTTCTTTTCACCAGTGAGACG
GGCAACAGAACGCCATGAGCGGCCTCATTTCTTATTCTGAGTTACAACAGTCCGCACCGCTGCCGGTAGC
TCCTTCCGGTGGGCGCGGGGCATGACTATCGTCGCCGCACTTATGACTGTCTTCTTTATCATGCAACTCG
TAGGACAGGTGCCGGCAGCGCCCAACAGTCCCCCGGCCACGGGGCCTGCCACCATACCCACGCCGAAACA
AGCGCCCTGCACCATTATGTTCCGGATCTGCATCGCAGGATGCTGCTGGCTACCCTGTGGAACACCTACG
GTACCTCGGGTTGTCAGCCTGTCCCGCTTATAAGATCATACGCCGTTATACGTTGTTTACGCTTTGAGGA
ATCCCATATGATGGATAAAAAACCGCTGGATGTGCTGATTAGCGCGACCGGCCTGTGGATGAGCCGTACC
GGCACCCTGCATAAAATCAAACATCATGAAGTGAGCCGCAGCAAAATCTATATTGAAATGGCGTGCGGCG
ATCATCTGGTGGTGAACAACAGCCGTAGCTGCCGTACCGCGCGTGCGTTTCGTCATCATAAATACCGCAA
AACCTGCAAACGTTGCCGTGTGAGCGATGAAGATATCAACAACTTTCTGACCCGTAGCACCGAAAGCAAA
AACAGCGTGAAAGTGCGTGTGGTGAGCGCGCCGAAAGTGAAAAAAGCGATGCCGAAAAGCGTGAGCCGTG
CGCCGAAACCGCTGGAAAATAGCGTGAGCGCGAAAGCGAGCACCAACACCAGCCGTAGCGTTCCGAGCCC
GGCGAAAAGCACCCCGAACAGCAGCGTTCCGGCGTCTGCGCCGGCACCGAGCCTGACCCGCAGCCAGCTG
GATCGTGTGGAAGCGCTGCTGTCTCCGGAAGATAAAATTAGCCTGAACATGGCGAAACCGTTTCGTGAAC
TGGAACCGGAACTGGTGACCCGTCGTAAAAACGATTTTCAGCGCCTGTATACCAACGATCGTGAAGATTA
TCTGGGCAAACTGGAACGTGATATCACCAAATTTTTTGTGGATCGCGGCTTTCTGGAAATTAAAAGCCCG
ATTCTGATTCCGGCGGAATATGTG
Features (pLannotate 1.2.2; 16 found; start..end, strand, type, name):
    805..822     +  CDS            capTEV™ (fragment): composite tag for in vivo biotinylation, TEV protease cleavage, and 6xHis tagging
    929..1044    +  ncRNA          5S rRNA: Accession: RF00001 - 5S ribosomal RNA
   1048..1134    +  terminator     rrnB T1 terminator: Escherichia coli rrnB; transcription terminator T1 from the E. coli rrnB gene
   1143..1213    +  mobile_element IS1 (fragment): prokaryotic transposable element IS1
   1332..1387    -  rep_origin     RSF ori (fragment): Plasmids containing the RSF 1030 origin of replication can be propagated in E. coli cells that contain additional plasmids with compatible origins.
   1475..2020    -  rep_origin     p15A ori: Plasmids containing the medium-copy-number p15A origin of replication can be propagated in E. coli cells that contain a second plasmid with the ColE1 origin.
   2132..2160    +  promoter       tet promoter: E. coli promoter for tetracycline efflux protein gene
   2208..3398    +  CDS            TcR: tetracycline efflux protein; tet; confers resistance to tetracycline
   3553..3650    +  CDS            TcR (fragment): tetracycline efflux protein; tet; confers resistance to tetracycline
   3650..3737    -  CDS            lacZα (fragment): LacZα fragment of β-galactosidase; lacZ fragment
   3745..3771    -  terminator     bacterial terminator (fragment): putative bacterial transcription terminator
   3782..3850    -  ncRNA          tRNA: Accession: RF00005 - tRNA
   3955..3998    -  CDS            lacI (fragment): lac repressor; lacI; The lac repressor binds to the lac operator to inhibit transcription in E. coli. This inhibition can be relieved by adding lactose or isopropyl-β-D-thiogalactopyranoside (IPTG).
   4058..4151    +  CDS            TcR (fragment): tetracycline efflux protein; tet; confers resistance to tetracycline
   4148..4205    -  CDS            TcR (fragment): tetracycline efflux protein; tet; confers resistance to tetracycline
   4351..543     +  CDS            pylS (across the origin): PYLS_METBA - Experimental evidence at protein level: Swiss-Prot protein existence level 1. Catalyzes the attachment of pyrrolysine to tRNA(Pyl). Pyrrolysine is a lysine derivative encoded by the termination codon UAG. From Methanosarcina barkeri.
