[The description below was written by a language model from this plasmid's Addgene catalogue record and pLannotate feature annotations shown in this document.]
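Description:
pDule-Acd82 is a low-copy bacterial expression plasmid built on the pDule backbone that supplies the machinery for genetic code expansion in E. coli. It carries an engineered aminoacyl-tRNA synthetase selective for the fluorescent non-canonical amino acid acridone (Acd), together with its cognate amber-suppressing tRNA, both derived from Methanosarcina barkeri. The feature table identifies a p15A origin of replication, which is compatible with ColE1-type plasmids, so the construct can be maintained alongside a second plasmid. Selection is by tetracycline, through a tet promoter driving the TcR efflux protein gene. Several short hits (TcR, lacI, lacZα, IS1, RSF ori and a capTEV tag fragment) look like backbone remnants or partial matches rather than functional elements.

The main insert of about 1.26 kb, cloned between NdeI and PstI, is annotated as pylS, the M. barkeri pyrrolysyl-tRNA synthetase, and spans the numbering origin of the circular sequence. It carries the substitutions N311S, C313G, V366A and W382T, which per the record define the Acridone82 variant. A 5S rRNA segment and the rrnB T1 terminator lie downstream of the synthetase gene. A separate tRNA gene sits on the opposite strand next to a putative bacterial terminator, consistent with the amber suppressor tRNA. The promoters driving the synthetase and the tRNA are not annotated or stated in the record.

In use, the synthetase charges the suppressor tRNA with acridone, and the tRNA decodes an in-frame UAG codon in a target gene. This places the photostable, long-lifetime fluorophore at a chosen site in a protein expressed in E. coli.
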