Addgene plasmid #174099: pDule-Acd82
Purpose: Acridone82 tRNA synthetase and cognate amber suppressing tRNA derived from M. barkeri for expression in E.coli.
Depositing lab: Ryan Mehl. Depositing organization: Oregon State University. Publication: Genetic encoding of a highly photostable, long lifetime fluorescent amino acid for imaging in mammalian cells. Jones CM, Robkis DM, Blizzard RJ, Munari M, Venkatesh Y, Mihaila TS, Eddins AJ, Mehl RA, Zagotta WN, Gordon SE, Petersson EJ. Chem Sci. 2021 Aug 3;12(36):11955-11964. doi: 10.1039/d1sc01914g. eCollection 2021 Sep 22. PubMed 34976337.
Backbone
  Vector backbone: pDule
  Backbone size w/o insert (bp): 3801
  Total vector size (bp): 5061
  Vector type: Bacterial Expression
Growth in bacteria
  Bacterial resistance: Tetracycline, 10 μg/mL
  Growth temperature: 37°C
  Growth strain: DH5alpha
  Copy number: Low Copy
Gene/Insert
  Gene/Insert name: Acridone 82 tRNA synthetase and tRNA
  Species: Methanosarcina barkeri
  Insert size (bp): 1260
  Mutation: N311S, C313G, V366A, W382T
  Cloning method: Restriction Enzyme; 5′ cloning site NdeI (not destroyed); 3′ cloning site PstI (not destroyed)
  Sequencing primers: 5′ Unknown
Terms and licenses: Academic/Nonprofit Terms; Industry Terms: Not Available to Industry
How to cite: pDule-Acd82 was a gift from Ryan Mehl (Addgene plasmid # 174099 ; http://n2t.net/addgene:174099 ; RRID:Addgene_174099)
